Addgene plasmid #46923: pSNR52-sgTET
Purpose: Yeast CEN/ARS vector (Ura3) that contains sgRNA controlled by SNR 52 promoter, targeting endogenous TRE elements of pTET07 promoter
Depositing lab: Stanley Qi & Jonathan Weissman. Depositing organization: University of California, San Francisco (UCSF). Publication: CRISPR-Mediated Modular RNA-Guided Regulation of Transcription in Eukaryotes. Gilbert LA, Larson MH, Morsut L, Liu Z, Brar GA, Torres SE, Stern-Ginossar N, Brandman O, Whitehead EH, Doudna JA, Lim WA, Weissman JS, Qi LS. Cell. 2013 Jul 9. pii: S0092-8674(13)00826-X. doi: 10.1016/j.cell.2013.06.044. PubMed 23849981.
Backbone
  Vector backbone: AH057
  Backbone size w/o insert (bp): 5083
  Total vector size (bp): 5202
  Vector type: Yeast Expression, CRISPR
  Selectable markers: URA3
Growth in bacteria
  Bacterial resistance: Ampicillin, 100 μg/mL
  Growth temperature: 37°C
  Growth strain: DH5alpha
  Copy number: High Copy
Gene/Insert
  Gene/Insert name: sgRNA targeting endogenous TRE elements of pTET07 promoter
  Species: S. cerevisiae (budding yeast)
  Insert size (bp): 119
  Promoter: SNR52
  Cloning method: Unknown
  Sequencing primers: 5′ gcgattaagttgggtaacg
Terms and licenses: Academic/Nonprofit Terms; Industry Terms: Not Available to Industry
Depositor comments: gRNA target sequence TATCAGTGATAGAGAAAAGT
How to cite: pSNR52-sgTET was a gift from Stanley Qi & Jonathan Weissman (Addgene plasmid # 46923 ; http://n2t.net/addgene:46923 ; RRID:Addgene_46923)
