[The description below was written by a language model from this plasmid's Addgene catalogue record and the feature table of its GenBank file.]
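Description:
pSNR52-sgTET is a 5.2 kb yeast–E. coli shuttle plasmid built on the AH057 backbone that expresses a single guide RNA in Saccharomyces cerevisiae. In yeast it is maintained as a stable, low-copy episome through a CEN/ARS element (the CEN6 centromere fused to an autonomously replicating sequence). It is selected by the URA3 auxotrophic marker under its own promoter, which can also be counterselected with 5-fluoroorotic acid. In bacteria it replicates from a high-copy ColE1/pUC-type origin and confers ampicillin resistance through beta-lactamase. An f1 phage origin is also present. The cloning region is flanked by T7 and T3 promoters, M13 primer sites and lac promoter/operator remnants, a layout typical of pRS-style shuttle vectors.

The payload is a compact sgRNA cassette of about 119 bp. The promoter of the yeast small nucleolar RNA gene SNR52, commonly used to drive RNA polymerase III transcription of small untranslated RNAs, sits upstream of a short gap in the annotation that corresponds to the targeting spacer. This is followed by the Streptococcus pyogenes Cas9 guide RNA scaffold and the SUP4 tRNA terminator. The guide is designed against the tetracycline response elements (TRE) of the pTET07 promoter.

The plasmid encodes no Cas9 protein, so a Cas9 or catalytically dead Cas9 must be supplied from another construct. Given the associated work on RNA-guided regulation of transcription in eukaryotes, its likely use is to direct a dCas9-based regulator to a TET-promoter-driven gene in yeast to modulate its expression. The record does not name the reporter or the partner protein.
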