LOCUS       Exported 5202 bp ds-DNA circular SYN 12-MAY-2021
DEFINITION  Yeast CEN/ARS vector (Ura3) that contains sgRNA controlled by SNR 52
            promoter, targeting endogenous TRE elements of pTET07 promoter.
ACCESSION   .
VERSION     .
KEYWORDS    pSNR52-sgTET
SOURCE      synthetic DNA construct
  ORGANISM  synthetic DNA construct
REFERENCE   1 (bases 1 to 5202)
  AUTHORS   Gilbert LA, Larson MH, Morsut L, Liu Z, Brar GA, Torres SE,
            Stern-Ginossar N, Brandman O, Whitehead EH, Doudna JA, Lim WA,
            Weissman JS, Qi LS
  TITLE     CRISPR-Mediated Modular RNA-Guided Regulation of Transcription in
            Eukaryotes.
  JOURNAL   Cell. 2013 Jul 9. pii: S0092-8674(13)00826-X. doi:
            10.1016/j.cell.2013.06.044.
  PUBMED    23849981
REFERENCE   2 (bases 1 to 5202)
  AUTHORS   .
  TITLE     Direct Submission
  JOURNAL   Exported May 12, 2021 from SnapGene Server 1.1.58
            http://www.snapgene.com
FEATURES             Location/Qualifiers
     source          1..5202
                     /organism="synthetic DNA construct"
                     /mol_type="other DNA"
     primer_bind     30..52
                     /label=M13/pUC Forward
                     /note="In lacZ gene"
     primer_bind     44..61
                     /label=M13 Forward
                     /note="In lacZ gene. Also called M13-F20 or M13 (-21)
                     Forward"
     primer_bind     45..61
                     /label=M13 fwd
                     /note="common sequencing primer, one of multiple similar
                     variants"
     primer_bind     68..87
                     /label=T7
                     /note="T7 promoter, forward primer"
     promoter        68..86
                     /label=T7 promoter
                     /note="promoter for bacteriophage T7 RNA polymerase"
     promoter        112..380
                     /label=SNR52 promoter
                     /note="promoter for the S. cerevisiae small nucleolar RNA
                     gene SNR52"
     misc_RNA        401..475
                     /label=gRNA scaffold
                     /note="guide RNA scaffold for the Streptococcus pyogenes
                     CRISPR/Cas9 system"
     terminator      480..499
                     /label=SUP4 terminator
                     /note="transcription terminator for the S. cerevisiae SUP4
                     tRNA gene"
     promoter        complement(528..546)
                     /label=T3 promoter
                     /note="promoter for bacteriophage T3 RNA polymerase"
     primer_bind     complement(567..583)
                     /label=M13 rev
                     /note="common sequencing primer, one of multiple similar
                     variants"
     primer_bind     complement(567..583)
                     /label=M13 Reverse
                     /note="In lacZ gene. Also called M13-rev"
     primer_bind     complement(580..602)
                     /label=M13/pUC Reverse
                     /note="In lacZ gene"
     protein_bind    591..607
                     /label=lac operator
                     /bound_moiety="lac repressor encoded by lacI"
                     /note="The lac repressor binds to the lac operator to
                     inhibit transcription in E. coli. This inhibition can be
                     relieved by adding lactose or
                     isopropyl-beta-D-thiogalactopyranoside (IPTG)."
     promoter        complement(615..645)
                     /label=lac promoter
                     /note="promoter for the E. coli lac operon"
     protein_bind    660..681
                     /label=CAP binding site
                     /bound_moiety="E. coli catabolite activator protein"
                     /note="CAP binding activates transcription in the presence
                     of cAMP."
     primer_bind     complement(798..815)
                     /label=L4440
                     /note="L4440 vector, forward primer"
     rep_origin      complement(969..1557)
                     /direction=LEFT
                     /label=ori
                     /note="high-copy-number ColE1/pMB1/pBR322/pUC origin of
                     replication"
     CDS             complement(1728..2588)
                     /codon_start=1
                     /gene="bla"
                     /product="beta-lactamase"
                     /label=AmpR
                     /note="confers resistance to ampicillin, carbenicillin, and
                     related antibiotics"
                     /translation="MSIQHFRVALIPFFAAFCLPVFAHPETLVKVKDAEDQLGARVGYI
                     ELDLNSGKILESFRPEERFPMMSTFKVLLCGAVLSRIDAGQEQLGRRIHYSQNDLVEYS
                     PVTEKHLTDGMTVRELCSAAITMSDNTAANLLLTTIGGPKELTAFFHNMGDHVTRLDRW
                     EPELNEAIPNDERDTTMPVAMATTLRKLLTGELLTLASRQQLIDWMEADKVAGPLLRSA
                     LPAGWFIADKSGAGERGSRGIIAALGPDGKPSRIVVIYTTGSQATMDERNRQIAEIGAS
                     LIKHW"
     primer_bind     2351..2370
                     /label=Amp-R
                     /note="Ampicillin resistance gene, reverse primer"
     promoter        complement(2589..2693)
                     /gene="bla"
                     /label=AmpR promoter
     misc_feature    2730..3233
                     /label=CEN/ARS
                     /note="S. cerevisiae CEN6 centromere fused to an
                     autonomously replicating sequence"
     primer_bind     3275..3293
                     /label=pBRforEco
                     /note="pBR322 vectors, upsteam of EcoRI site, forward
                     primer"
     primer_bind     complement(3331..3353)
                     /label=pGEX 3'
                     /note="pGEX vectors, reverse primer"
     primer_bind     3453..3472
                     /label=pRS-marker
                     /note="pRS vectors, use to sequence yeast selectable
                     marker"
     promoter        3497..3712
                     /gene="S. cerevisiae URA3"
                     /label=URA3 promoter
     CDS             3713..4516
                     /codon_start=1
                     /gene="S. cerevisiae URA3"
                     /product="orotidine-5'-phosphate decarboxylase, required
                     for uracil biosynthesis"
                     /label=URA3
                     /note="yeast auxotrophic marker, counterselectable with
                     5-fluoroorotic acid (5-FOA)"
                     /translation="MSKATYKERAATHPSPVAAKLFNIMHEKQTNLCASLDVRTTKELL
                     ELVEALGPKICLLKTHVDILTDFSMEGTVKPLKALSAKYNFLLFEDRKFADIGNTVKLQ
                     YSAGVYRIAEWADITNAHGVVGPGIVSGLKQAAEEVTKEPRGLLMLAELSCKGSLSTGE
                     YTKGTVDIAKSDKDFVIGFIAQRDMGGRDEGYDWLIMTPGVGLDDKGDALGQQYRTVDD
                     VVSTGSDIIIVGRGLFAKGRDAKVEGERYRKAGWEAYLRRCGQQN"
     rep_origin      complement(4647..5102)
                     /direction=LEFT
                     /label=f1 ori
                     /note="f1 bacteriophage origin of replication; arrow
                     indicates direction of (+) strand synthesis"
     primer_bind     complement(4784..4805)
                     /label=F1ori-F
                     /note="F1 origin, forward primer"
     primer_bind     4996..5015
                     /label=F1ori-R
                     /note="F1 origin, reverse primer"
ORIGIN
        1 gcgattaagt tgggtaacgc cagggttttc ccagtcacga cgttgtaaaa cgacggccag
       61 tgaattgtaa tacgactcac tatagggcga attggagctc actcggaatt ctctttgaaa
      121 agataatgta tgattatgct ttcactcata tttatacaga aacttgatgt tttctttcga
      181 gtatatacaa ggtgattaca tgtacgtttg aagtacaact ctagattttg tagtgccctc
      241 ttgggctagc ggtaaaggtg cgcatttttt cacaccctac aatgttctgt tcaaaagatt
      301 ttggtcaaac gctgtagaag tgaaagttgg tgcgcatgtt tcggcgttcg aaacttctcc
      361 gcagtgaaag ataaatgatc acttttctct atcactgata gttttagagc tagaaatagc
      421 aagttaaaat aaggctagtc cgttatcaac ttgaaaaagt ggcaccgagt cggtggtgct
      481 ttttttgttt tttatgtctc tgcagagttc ggtaccagct tttgttccct ttagtgaggg
      541 ttaatttcga gcttggcgta atcatggtca tagctgtttc ctgtgtgaaa ttgttatccg
      601 ctcacaattc cacacaacat acgagccgga agcataaagt gtaaagcctg gggtgcctaa
      661 tgagtgagct aactcacatt aattgcgttg cgctcactgc ccgctttcca gtcgggaaac
      721 ctgtcgtgcc agctgcatta atgaatcggc caacgcgcgg ggagaggcgg ttttcgtatt
      781 gggcgctctt ccgcttcctc gctcactgac tcgctgcgct cggtcgttcg gctgcggcga
      841 gcggtatcag ctcactcaaa ggcggtaata cggttatcca cagaatcagg ggataacgca
      901 ggaaagaaca tgtgagcaaa aggccagcaa aaggccagga accgtaaaaa ggccgcgttg
      961 ctggcgtttt tccataggct cggcccccct gacgagcatc acaaaaatcg acgctcaagt
     1021 cagaggtggc gaaacccgac aggactataa agataccagg cgttcccccc tggaagctcc
     1081 ctcgtgcgct ctcctgttcc gaccctgccg cttaccggat acctgtccgc ctttctccct
     1141 tcgggaagcg tggcgctttc tcaatgctca cgctgtaggt atctcagttc ggtgtaggtc
     1201 gttcgctcca agctgggctg tgtgcacgaa ccccccgttc agcccgaccg ctgcgcctta
     1261 tccggtaact atcgtcttga gtccaacccg gtaagacacg acttatcgcc actggcagca
     1321 gccactggta acaggattag cagagcgagg tatgtaggcg gtgctacaga gttcttgaag
     1381 tggtggccta actacggcta cactagaagg acagtatttg gtatctgcgc tctgctgaag
     1441 ccagttacct tcggaaaaag agttggtagc tcttgatccg gcaaacaaac caccgctggt
     1501 agcggtggtt tttttgtttg caagcagcag attacgcgca gaaaaaaagg atctcaagaa
     1561 gatcctttga tcttttctac ggggtctgac gctcagtgga acgaaaactc acgttaaggg
     1621 attttggtca tgagattatc aaaaaggatc ttcacctaga tccttttaaa ttaaaaatga
     1681 agttttaaat caatctaaag tatatatgag taaacttggt ctgacagtta ccaatgctta
     1741 atcagtgagg cacctatctc agcgatctgt ctatttcgtt catccatagt tgcctgactg
     1801 cccgtcgtgt agataactac gatacgggag ggcttaccat ctggccccag tgctgcaatg
     1861 ataccgcgag acccacgctc accggctcca gatttatcag caataaacca gccagccgga
     1921 agggccgagc gcagaagtgg tcctgcaact ttatccgcct ccatccagtc tattaattgt
     1981 tgccgggaag ctagagtaag tagttcgcca gttaatagtt tgcgcaacgt tgttgccatt
     2041 gctacaggca tcgtggtgtc acgctcgtcg tttggtatgg cttcattcag ctccggttcc
     2101 caacgatcaa ggcgagttac atgatccccc atgttgtgaa aaaaagcggt tagctccttc
     2161 ggtcctccga tcgttgtcag aagtaagttg gccgcagtgt tatcactcat ggttatggca
     2221 gcactgcata attctcttac tgtcatgcca tccgtaagat gcttttctgt gactggtgag
     2281 tactcaacca agtcattctg agaatagtgt atgcggcgac cgagttgctc ttgcccggcg
     2341 tcaatacggg ataataccgc gccacatagc agaactttaa aagtgctcat cattggaaaa
     2401 cgttcttcgg ggcgaaaact ctcaaggatc ttaccgctgt tgagatccag ttcgatgtaa
     2461 cccactcgtg cacccaactg atcttcagca tcttttactt tcaccagcgt ttctgggtga
     2521 gcaaaaacag gaaggcaaaa tgccgcaaaa aagggaataa gggcgacacg gaaatgttga
     2581 atactcatac tcttcctttt tcaatattat tgaagcattt atcagggtta ttgtctcatg
     2641 agcggataca tatttgaatg tatttagaaa aataaacaaa taggggttcc gcgcacattt
     2701 ccccgaaaag tgccacctgg gtccttttca tcacgtgcta taaaaataat tataatttaa
     2761 attttttaat ataaatatat aaattaaaaa tagaaagtaa aaaaagaaat taaagaaaaa
     2821 atagtttttg ttttccgaag atgtaaaaga ctctaggggg atcgccaaca aatactacct
     2881 tttatcttgc tcttcctgct ctcaggtatt aatgccgaat tgtttcatct tgtctgtgta
     2941 gaagaccaca cacgaaaatc ctgtgatttt acattttact tatcgttaat cgaatgtata
     3001 tctatttaat ctgcttttct tgtctaataa atatatatgt aaagtacgct ttttgttgaa
     3061 attttttaaa cctttgttta tttttttttc ttcattccgt aactcttcta ccttctttat
     3121 ttactttcta aaatccaaat acaaaacata aaaataaata aacacagagt aaattcccaa
     3181 attattccat cattaaaaga tacgaggcgc gtgtaagtta caggcaagcg atccgtccta
     3241 agaaaccatt attatcatga cattaaccta taaaaatagg cgtatcacga ggccctttcg
     3301 tctcgcgcgt ttcggtgatg acggtgaaaa cctctgacac atgcagctcc cggagacggt
     3361 cacagcttgt ctgtaagcgg atgccgggag cagacaagcc cgtcagggcg cgtcagcggg
     3421 tgttggcggg tgtcggggct ggcttaacta tgcggcatca gagcagattg tactgagagt
     3481 gcaccacgct tttcaattca attcatcatt ttttttttat tctttttttt gatttcggtt
     3541 tccttgaaat ttttttgatt cggtaatctc cgaacagaag gaagaacgaa ggaaggagca
     3601 cagacttaga ttggtatata tacgcatatg tagtgttgaa gaaacatgaa attgcccagt
     3661 attcttaacc caactgcaca gaacaaaaac gtgcaggaaa cgaagataaa tcatgtcgaa
     3721 agctacatat aaggaacgtg ctgctactca tcctagtcct gttgctgcca agctatttaa
     3781 tatcatgcac gaaaagcaaa caaacttgtg tgcttcattg gatgttcgta ccaccaagga
     3841 attactggag ttagttgaag cattaggtcc caaaatttgt ttactaaaaa cacatgtgga
     3901 tatcttgact gatttttcca tggagggcac agttaagccg ctaaaggcat tatccgccaa
     3961 gtacaatttt ttactcttcg aagacagaaa atttgctgac attggtaata cagtcaaatt
     4021 gcagtactct gcgggtgtat acagaatagc agaatgggca gacattacga atgcacacgg
     4081 tgtggtgggc ccaggtattg ttagcggttt gaagcaggcg gcagaagaag taacaaagga
     4141 acctagaggc cttttgatgt tagcagaatt gtcatgcaag ggctccctat ctactggaga
     4201 atatactaag ggtactgttg acattgcgaa gagcgacaaa gattttgtta tcggctttat
     4261 tgctcaaaga gacatgggtg gaagagatga aggttacgat tggttgatta tgacacccgg
     4321 tgtgggttta gatgacaagg gagacgcatt gggtcaacag tatagaaccg tggatgatgt
     4381 ggtctctaca ggatctgaca ttattattgt tggaagagga ctatttgcaa agggaaggga
     4441 tgctaaggta gagggtgaac gttacagaaa agcaggctgg gaagcatatt tgagaagatg
     4501 cggccagcaa aactaaaaaa ctgtattata agtaaatgca tgtatactaa actcacaaat
     4561 tagagcttca atttaattat atcagttatt accctatgcg gtgtgaaata ccgcacagat
     4621 gcgtaaggag aaaataccgc atcaggaaat tgtaaacgtt aatattttgt taaaattcgc
     4681 gttaaatttt tgttaaatca gctcattttt taaccaatag gccgaaatcg gcaaaatccc
     4741 ttataaatca aaagaataga ccgagatagg gttgagtgtt gttccagttt ggaacaagag
     4801 tccactatta aagaacgtgg actccaacgt caaaggnnnn nnnnnnnnnn nnnnnnnnnn
     4861 nnnnnnnnnn nnnnnnnnnn nnnnntnnnn nnnnnnnnnn nnnnnnnnnn nnnnnnnnnn
     4921 nnnnnnnnnn nnnnnnnnnn nnnnnnnnnn nnnnnnnnnn nnnnnnnnnn nnnnnnngnn
     4981 nnnnnnnnnn nnnnnnnnnn nnnnnnnnnn nnnnnnnnnn nnnnnnnnnn nnnnnnnnnn
     5041 nnnnnnnnnn nnnnnnnnnn nnnnnnnnnn nnnnnnnnnn nnnnnnnnnn nnnnnnnnnn
     5101 nncgcgccat tcgccattca ggctgcgcaa ctgttgggaa gggcgatcgg tgcgggcctc
     5161 ttcgctatta cgccagctgg cgaagggggg atgtgctgca ag
//
