>Addgene plasmid #46923 | pSNR52-sgTET | addgene partial sequence | sequence record 68574 | M13_pUC_fwd
CGACTCACTATAGGGCGAATTGGAGCTCACTCGGAATTCTCTTTGAAAAGATAATGTATGATTATGCTTT
CACTCATATTTATACAGAAACTTGATGTTTTCTTTCGAGTATATACAAGGTGATTACATGTACGTTTGAA
GTACAACTCTAGATTTTGTAGTGCCCTCTTGGGCTAGCGGTAAAGGTGCGCATTTTTTCACACCCTACAA
TGTTCTGTTCAAAAGATTTTGGTCAAACGCTGTAGAAGTGAAAGTTGGTGCGCATGTTTCGGCGTTCGAA
ACTTCTCCGCAGTGAAAGATAAATGATCACTTTTCTCTATCACTGATAGTTTTAGAGCTAGAAATAGCAA
GTTAAAATAAGGCTAGTCCGTTATCAACTTGAAAAAGTGGCACCGAGTCGGTGGTGCTTTTTTTGTTTTT
TATGTCTCTGCAGAGTTCGGTACCAGCTTTTGTTCCCTTTAGTGAGGGTTAATTTCGAGCTTGGCGTAAT
CATGGTCATAGCTGTTTCCTGTGTGAAATTGTTATCCGCTCACAATTCCACACAACATACGAGCCGGAAG
CATAAAGTGTAAAGCCTGGGGTGCCTAATGAGTGAGCTAACTCACATTAATTGCGTTGCGCTCACTGCCC
GCTTTCCAGTCGGGAAACCTGTCGTGCCAGCTGCATTAATGAATCGGCCAACGCGCGGGGAGAGGCGGTT
TTCGTATTGGGCGCTCTTCCGCTTCCTCGCTCACTGACTCGCTGCGCTCGGTCGTTCGGCTGCGGCGAGC
GGTATCAGCTCACTCAAAGGCGGTAATACGGTTATCCACAGAATCAGGGGATAACGCAGGAAAGAACATG
TGAGCAAAAGGCCAGCAAAAGGCCAGGAACCGTAAAAAGGCCGCGTTGCTGGCGTTTTTCCATAGGCTCG
GCCCCCCTGACGAGCATCACAAAAATCGACGCTCAAGTCA
