>Addgene plasmid #46923 | pSNR52-sgTET | addgene partial sequence | sequence record 69397 | pGEX3
AACGCGCGAGACGAAAGGGCCTCGTGATACGCCTATTTTTATAGGTTAATGTCATGATAATAATGGTTTC
TTAGACGGATCGCTTGCCTGTAACTTACACGCGCCTCGTATCTTTTAATGATGGAATAATTTGGGAATTT
ACTCTGTGTTTATTTATTTTTATGTTTTGTATTTGGATTTTAGAAAGTAAATAAAGAAGGTAGAAGAGTT
ACGGAATGAAGAAAAAAAAATAAACAAAGGTTTAAAAAATTTCAACAAAAAGCGTACTTTACATATATAT
TTATTAGACAAGAAAAGCAGATTAAATAGATATACATTCGATTAACGATAAGTAAAATGTAAAATCACAG
GATTTTCGTGTGTGGTCTTCTACACAGACAAGATGAAACAATTCGGCATTAATACCTGAGAGCAGGAAGA
GCAAGATAAAAGGTAGTATTTGTTGGCGATCCCCCTAGAGTCTTTTACATCTTCGGAAAACAAAAACTAT
TTTTTCTTTAATTTCTTTTTTTACTTTCTATTTTTAATTTATATATTTATATTAAAAAATTTAAATTATA
ATTATTTTTATAGCACGTGATGAAAAGGACCCAGGTGGCACTTTTCGGGGAAATGTGCGCGGAACCCCTA
TTTGTTTATTTTTCTAAATACATTCAAATATGTATCCGCTCATGAGACAATAACCCTGATAAATGCTTCA
ATAATATTGAAAAAGGAAGAGTATGAGTATTCAACATTTCCGTGTCGCCCTTATTCCCTTTTTTGCGGCA
TTTTGCCTTCCTGTTTTTGCTCACCCAGAAACGCTGGTGAAAGTAAAAGATGCTGAAGATCAGTTGGGTG
CACGAGTGGGTTACATCGA
