>Addgene plasmid #46923 | pSNR52-sgTET | addgene partial sequence | sequence record 69398 | pRSII-F1 5'-CGGCATCAGAGCAGATTGTAC-3'
CATTCATCATTTTTTTTTTATTCTTTTTTTTGATTTCGGTTTCCTTGAAATTTTTTTGATTCGGTAATCT
CCGAACAGAAGGAAGAACGAAGGAAGGAGCACAGACTTAGATTGGTATATATACGCATATGTAGTGTTGA
AGAAACATGAAATTGCCCAGTATTCTTAACCCAACTGCACAGAACAAAAACGTGCAGGAAACGAAGATAA
ATCATGTCGAAAGCTACATATAAGGAACGTGCTGCTACTCATCCTAGTCCTGTTGCTGCCAAGCTATTTA
ATATCATGCACGAAAAGCAAACAAACTTGTGTGCTTCATTGGATGTTCGTACCACCAAGGAATTACTGGA
GTTAGTTGAAGCATTAGGTCCCAAAATTTGTTTACTAAAAACACATGTGGATATCTTGACTGATTTTTCC
ATGGAGGGCACAGTTAAGCCGCTAAAGGCATTATCCGCCAAGTACAATTTTTTACTCTTCGAAGACAGAA
AATTTGCTGACATTGGTAATACAGTCAAATTGCAGTACTCTGCGGGTGTATACAGAATAGCAGAATGGGC
AGACATTACGAATGCACACGGTGTGGTGGGCCCAGGTATTGTTAGCGGTTTGAAGCAGGCGGCAGAAGAA
GTAACAAAGGAACCTAGAGGCCTTTTGATGTTAGCAGAATTGTCATGCAAGGGCTCCCTATCTACTGGAG
AATATACTAAGGGTACTGTTGACATTGCGAAGAGCGACAAAGATTTTGTTATCGGCTTTATTGCTCAAAG
AGACATGGGTGGAAGAGATGAAGGTTACGATTGGTTGATTATGACACCCGGTGTGGGTTTAGATGACAAG
GGAGACGCATTGGGTCAACAGTATA
